>Addgene plasmid #19844 | pCin4-3xFLAG-MKL1 S454A | addgene partial sequence | sequence record 25610 | hMKL1-R 5'-tgtctttctcctgcagcatc-3'
GNTNGCCTNTGCTCGCCCGCCCCCAGGGCTCAGGCAACAGGACCCGGCCCGGGGGCCCTCCTCCTTCACG
AGGATCTGCAGTGGCGAGGCCTGCAGGGTCAGCTGCGTCAGAGGTGATGTCACCATCTCACCAAAGGTGT
CCCCGGGGGTGGAGTTTTCATCGCCCGTGCTGAGCAGTGAGCGCTCCGAGGGGGTGGGAGCCACGGGGGG
CGTGGAGCCCGTGCTGCCAAACTTCACCACCCCACTGCTGGCCACCGTGGCCACCACCACCTCAGCTGGA
GCCAGGCCTGCTGCCACCAGGGCTGGCCCCGTGCTCAGCCGGGCCGCTGGGAAGGCTACCACCACCTCGC
CAGCCTTGTGCAGGATAGAGGTGGCGGCAGGGGCCTTGGGGGCTCCTGGCACAGGGCTGATTTGGTCTTG
ATAGGCTCGAAGGCGCTCAATCAGCTCAGTTTTGGTGCCCGAGACAGGCAGTGATCGCAACTTCAGCTCC
TGCTTCAGCTCTGCCACCTTCATGTCGTCCAGGTTGGCCGGCAGGGCTCCCGGCTTGCCAGTCAGTGAGG
TGCTGTTCTGACNGGNNCANNNNNNNNCCCNNTGCCCNCCAAANTTGGANNTGCTATTGGTAGTGGAGAG
GCTNCNTACTGGGGGGGTCCCGCTGCTTCCCAGGGCCTCGCNTGTAATTTGNGGGAAGAAANGGACGAAA
NCTGNTGTTGGGGCCCCNTNCTCTGCTGANAAAAAACTGCACTGAAGAAAACTGCTGTGTGNAGACTGGC
TAGATATCATGGGGTGCCCNTTCTGTNTGTCGGGGANNATGGGANTGACTNTACTTGTTANTCTGCTTTG
TGCTGGATN
