[The description below was written by a language model from this plasmid's Addgene catalogue record.]
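Description:
pCin4-3xFLAG-MKL1 S454A is a mammalian expression plasmid built on the pCin4 backbone (about 5.3 kb without insert). It carries a roughly 2.8 kb human MKL1 coding sequence (also known as MRTF-A, MAL or BSAC; current gene symbol MRTFA). It is maintained in E. coli as a high-copy plasmid under ampicillin selection. The record does not list the promoter, polyadenylation signal, origin of replication or any mammalian selection marker, and no feature table is available to confirm them, so these backbone details are not specified here.

The insert was cloned between EcoRI and BamHI sites, both of which remain intact. This places MKL1 downstream of a backbone-encoded N-terminal 3xFLAG tag. According to the depositor, the tag was taken from a commercial 3xFLAG-CMV vector and includes variant FLAG repeats. It is still well recognised by the anti-FLAG M2 monoclonal antibody, which allows detection by immunoblotting, immunoprecipitation or immunofluorescence.

The defining feature is a point mutation changing serine 454 to alanine, which removes a potential phosphate-accepting residue. MKL1 is a coactivator of serum response factor, and the associated publication reports that serum-induced phosphorylation of MKL1 through the ERK1/2 pathway inhibits its nuclear localisation. The construct therefore most plausibly serves as a non-phosphorylatable mutant. It can be compared with wild-type tagged MKL1 in transfected mammalian cells to test how phosphorylation at this site affects subcellular distribution and SRF-dependent transcription.
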