Addgene plasmid #19844: pCin4-3xFLAG-MKL1 S454A
Depositing lab: Ron Prywes. Depositing organization: Columbia University. Publication: Serum-induced phosphorylation of the serum response factor coactivator MKL1 by the extracellular signal-regulated kinase 1/2 pathway inhibits its nuclear localization. Muehlich S, Wang R, Lee SM, Lewis TC, Dai C, Prywes R. Mol Cell Biol. 2008 Oct;28(20):6302-13. doi: 10.1128/MCB.00427-08. Epub 2008 Aug 11. PubMed 18694962.
Backbone
  Vector backbone: pCin4
  Backbone manufacturer: S Rees et al., BioTechniques 1996
  Backbone size w/o insert (bp): 5257
  Vector type: Mammalian Expression
Growth in bacteria
  Bacterial resistance: Ampicillin, 100 μg/mL
  Growth temperature: 37°C
  Growth strain: DH5alpha
  Copy number: High Copy
Gene/Insert
  Gene/Insert name: MKL1 S454A (alt name: MAL, BSAC, MRTF-A)
  Species: H. sapiens (human)
  Insert size (bp): 2800
  Mutation: changed Serine 454 to Alanine
  Entrez Gene: MRTFA (a.k.a. BSAC, MAL, MKL, MKL1, MRTF-A)
  Tag / fusion protein: 3xFLAG (N terminal on backbone)
  Cloning method: Restriction Enzyme; 5′ cloning site EcoRI (not destroyed); 3′ cloning site BamHI (not destroyed)
  Sequencing primers: 5′ NA
Terms and licenses: Academic/Nonprofit Terms; Industry Terms: Not Available to Industry
Depositor comments: The 3xFlag in the vector is from Sigma, p3xFlag-CMV-7.1 has variant flag sequences (DYKDHD) and is recognized well by their anti-flag monoclonal M2.
How to cite: pCin4-3xFLAG-MKL1 S454A was a gift from Ron Prywes (Addgene plasmid # 19844 ; http://n2t.net/addgene:19844 ; RRID:Addgene_19844)
